Addgene plasmid #50814: SERA2-bio-His
Purpose: Expresses enzymatically monobiotinylated full length SERA2
Depositing lab: Gavin Wright. Depositing organization: Wellcome Sanger Institute. Publication: Towards a comprehensive Plasmodium falciparum merozoite cell surface and secreted recombinant protein library. Zenonos ZA, Rayner JC, Wright GJ. Malar J. 2014 Mar 12;13(1):93. doi: 10.1186/1475-2875-13-93. PubMed 24620899.
Backbone
  Vector backbone: pTT3
  Backbone manufacturer: Yves Durocher
  Backbone size w/o insert (bp): 6670
  Modifications to backbone: Addition of CD4, biotinylation sequence, 6xhis tags
  Vector type: Mammalian Expression
Growth in bacteria
  Bacterial resistance: Ampicillin, 100 μg/mL
  Growth temperature: 37°C
  Growth strain: Top10
  Copy number: High Copy
Gene/Insert
  Gene/Insert name: SERA2 (alt name: PFB0355c)
  Species: P. falciparum
  Insert size (bp): 3266
  Mutation: all potential N-linked glycosylation sites (N-X-S/T, where X is not proline) were systematically removed by substituting alanine for serine/threonine at these sites.
  Promoter: CMV
  Tag / fusion protein: ratCD4d3+4,biotinylation sequence, 6xHis (C terminal on backbone)
  Cloning method: Restriction Enzyme; 5′ cloning site NotI (not destroyed); 3′ cloning site AscI (not destroyed)
  Sequencing primers: 5′ CMV-F; 3′ EBVori-F (5'-CCACTCAGTGTTGGCAAATG-3')
Resource information
  A portion of this plasmid was derived from a plasmid made by: pTT3 was obtained from Yves Durocher, National Research Council of Canada
Terms and licenses: Academic/Nonprofit Terms; Industry Terms: Not Available to Industry
Depositor comments: Made by gene synthesis
How to cite: SERA2-bio-His was a gift from Gavin Wright (Addgene plasmid # 50814 ; http://n2t.net/addgene:50814 ; RRID:Addgene_50814)
