[The description below was written by a language model from this plasmid's Addgene catalogue record and pLannotate feature annotations shown in this document.]
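Description:
SERA2-bio-His is a mammalian expression plasmid built on the pTT3 backbone, designed to produce a secreted, taggable form of the Plasmodium falciparum merozoite protein SERA2 (PFB0355c). It is maintained in E. coli through a high-copy ColE1/pUC-type origin and an ampicillin resistance gene. It also carries an Epstein-Barr virus oriP fragment, which supports episomal maintenance in cells that supply EBNA1. This feature is typical of vectors used for high-yield transient transfection.

Expression is driven by the CMV immediate early enhancer and promoter, followed by adenovirus-derived leader and splice sequences and a chimeric intron fragment that promote efficient processing of the transcript. A rabbit β-globin polyadenylation signal terminates the unit. The open reading frame begins with a mouse immunoglobulin heavy chain signal sequence fragment, which should direct the product into the secretory pathway. The synthetic SERA2 coding region of about 3.3 kb sits between retained NotI and AscI sites. The automated annotation labels part of this region as SERA5, which probably reflects homology within the SERA family rather than a different insert. All potential N-linked glycosylation sites were removed by replacing the serine or threonine of each sequon with alanine, preventing glycosylation of the parasite protein at these sites in mammalian cells.

The backbone supplies a C-terminal fusion of rat CD4 domains 3 and 4, a biotinylation peptide and a 6xHis tag, although the feature table detects only the CD4 portion. The stated purpose is production of enzymatically monobiotinylated full-length SERA2. The record does not say how the biotinylating enzyme is provided. The plasmid belongs to a library of recombinant merozoite surface and secreted proteins.
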