Features (pLannotate 1.2.2; 19 found; start..end, strand, type, name):
      7..386     +  enhancer       CMV enhancer: human cytomegalovirus immediate early enhancer
    388..587     +  promoter       CMV promoter: human cytomegalovirus (CMV) immediate early promoter
    655..693     +  misc_feature   Ad SA (fragment): adenovirus major late transcript splice acceptor (Friedrich and Soriano, 1991)
    726..935     -  CDS            PTP (fragment): TERM_ADE02 - Experimental evidence at protein level: Swiss-Prot protein existence level 1. Protein covalently bound to the viral DNA that acts as a primer for viral genomic replication by DNA strand displacement. Assembles on the viral origin of replication in an initiation complex with viral polymerase, DBP, host NFIA and host POU2F1/OCT1. During initiation, the polymerase covalently couples the first dCTP with Ser- 580 of pTP. The terminal protein stimulates the template activity over 20 fold compared to protein-free templates. Neo-synthesized viral genomes are linked to two preterminal prot
    966..1055    +  intron         chimeric intron (fragment): chimera between introns from adenovirus and immunoglobulin heavy chain genes
   1074..1120    +  CDS            IgH signal sequence (fragment): signal sequence from the mouse immunoglobulin heavy chain variable region
   1884..3815    +  CDS            SERA5 (fragment): SERA5_PLAFD - Also known as SERA From Plasmodium falciparum (isolate CDC / Honduras).
   4449..5009    +  CDS            Cd4 (fragment): CD4_RAT - Experimental evidence at protein level: Swiss-Prot protein existence level 1. Integral membrane glycoprotein that plays an essential role in the immune response and serves multiple functions in responses against both external and internal offenses. In T-cells, functions primarily as a coreceptor for MHC class II molecule:peptide complex. The antigens presented by class II peptides are derived from extracellular proteins while class I peptides are derived from cytosolic proteins. Interacts simultaneously with the T-cell receptor (TCR) and the MHC class II presented by antigen presenti
   5169..5224    +  polyA_signal   β-globin poly(A) signal: rabbit β-globin polyadenylation signal (Gil and Proudfoot, 1987)
   5738..7419    -  rep_origin     oriP (fragment): Epstein-Barr virus oriP replication origin (Yates et al., 2000)
   7546..7650    +  promoter       AmpR promoter: bla
   7651..8511    +  CDS            AmpR: β-lactamase; bla; confers resistance to ampicillin, carbenicillin, and related antibiotics
   8682..9270    +  rep_origin     ori: high-copy-number ColE1/pMB1/pBR322/pUC origin of replication
   9453..9545    +  CDS            lacI (fragment): lac repressor; lacI; The lac repressor binds to the lac operator to inhibit transcription in E. coli. This inhibition can be relieved by adding lactose or isopropyl-β-D-thiogalactopyranoside (IPTG).
   9558..9579    +  protein_bind   CAP binding site: CAP binding activates transcription in the presence of cAMP. E. coli catabolite activator protein
   9594..9624    +  promoter       lac promoter: promoter for the E. coli lac operon
   9632..9648    +  protein_bind   lac operator: The lac repressor binds to the lac operator to inhibit transcription in E. coli. This inhibition can be relieved by adding lactose or isopropyl-β-D-thiogalactopyranoside (IPTG). lac repressor encoded by lacI
   9718..9734    +  promoter       tet promoter (fragment): E. coli promoter for tetracycline efflux protein gene
   9744..9769    -  CDS            bla(M) (fragment): β-lactamase lacking the signal sequence; bla(M); allows cytosolic expression of β-lactamase
>Addgene plasmid #50814 | SERA2-bio-His | depositor full sequence | sequence record 76302 | SERA2-bio-His sequence 9936 bps
CATGTTGACATTGATTATTGACTAGTTATTAATAGTAATCAATTACGGGGTCATTAGTTCATAGCCCATA
TATGGAGTTCCGCGTTACATAACTTACGGTAAATGGCCCGCCTGGCTGACCGCCCAACGACCCCCGCCCA
TTGACGTCAATAATGACGTATGTTCCCATAGTAACGCCAATAGGGACTTTCCATTGACGTCAATGGGTGG
AGTATTTACGGTAAACTGCCCACTTGGCAGTACATCAAGTGTATCATATGCCAAGTCCGCCCCCTATTGA
CGTCAATGACGGTAAATGGCCCGCCTGGCATTATGCCCAGTACATGACCTTACGGGACTTTCCTACTTGG
CAGTACATCTACGTATTAGTCATCGCTATTACCATGGTGATGCGGTTTTGGCAGTACACCAATGGGCGTG
GATAGCGGTTTGACTCACGGGGATTTCCAAGTCTCCACCCCATTGACGTCAATGGGAGTTTGTTTTGGCA
CCAAAATCAACGGGACTTTCCAAAATGTCGTAATAACCCCGCCCCGTTGACGCAAATGGGCGGTAGGCGT
GTACGGTGGGAGGTCTATATAAGCAGAGCTCGTTTAGTGAACCGTCAGATCCTCACTCTCTTCCGCATCG
CTGTCTGCGAGGGCCAGCTGTTGGGCTCGCGGTTGAGGACAAACTCTTCGCGGTCTTTCCAGTACTCTTG
GATCGGAAACCCGTCGGCCTCCGAACGGTACTCCGCCACCGAGGGACCTGAGCGAGTCCGCATCGACCGG
ATCGGAAAACCTCTCGAGAAAGGCGTCTAACCAGTCACAGTCGCAAGGTAGGCTGAGCACCGTGGCGGGC
GGCAGCGGGTGGCGGTCGGGGTTGTTTCTGGCGGAGGTGCTGCTGATGATGTAATTAAAGTAGGCGGTCT
TGAGACGGCGGATGGTCGAGGTGAGGTGTGGCAGGCTTGAGATCCAGCTGTTGGGGTGAGTACTCCCTCT
CAAAAGCGGGCATTACTTCTGCGCTAAGATTGTCAGTTTCCAAAAACGAGGAGGATTTGATATTCACCTG
GCCCGATCTGGCCATACACTTGAGTGACAATGACATCCACTTTGCCTTTCTCTCCACAGGTGTCCACTCC
CAGGTCCAAGTTTGCCACCATGGAGTTTCAGACCCAGGTACTCATGTCCCTGCTGCTCTGCATGTCTGGT
GCGGCCGCAGAGACAACCACAGATGAGTCTGCCACCGGCAGCCTGAGCAGCGACGGCAGCAGAGTGACAA
CCCAGGCCAGAATCGAGAAGCCCAAGCAGCAGCCCACCCTGCCTACACTGGCCCAGGAAACACAGCCTCA
ACAACAGCAGCAGCAGAAAGAAGTGGGCAGCGGCATCGGAGCCGAGCAGAAGGTGGAATCTGCCAGACCT
GGCGCCGAGGTGTCCCAGAGCGACGTGGAAAGAGCCGGCAGATCTTCTGGCACAGGCGGCAGCGTGGGCA
CCAAGATCTCTCCAGGATCTCAGGGCCAGGGCAAGGTGGCAGGACCTCAGCTGCCTAGACTGCCACAGCT
GCCCCAGAGCTTCGAGCAGTCCAGAAACCAGCAGAGCAGCCCCGTGACCCCCAAGAGAAACGGCATCAGC
CCCACCAACGCCAAGAGCCCTGAGAGCGTGCTGCCTCCTGCCCAGTCCTTCACCAACCTGAACAAGGCCA
CCATCCCCCACACCATCCCTATCAAGAGCAGCTTCCTGAAGTACTACAAGGGCGTGAAGATCACAGGCAG
CTGCGGCGTGCAGTTCCAGCTGGTCATTGTGCCCCACCTGTTCATCTACGTCGAGACAAAAGAGAACAAC
ATCCAGCTCGAGCCCCGGTTCATGAAGCTGAACGAGCGGATCGACTTCGAGAAGGACAAGAGCAACCTGA
AGAACAAGTGCGACGTGAACAAGAAGCAGAGCTTCAAGTTCATCCTGTACCTGCAGCACGACCTGATCAC
CATCAAGTGGAAGGTGTACGAGGAAAAGCCCGACACCACCACCAGAATCGCTCCCGGACAGGTGGACCTG
AACGTGGACGTGAAGCGGTACAAGCTGCCCAAGCTGGACCAGCCCGTGATCAGCATCCAGATCCACAGCC
TGGCTCAGGACGGCGAGACATACCTGATGGAAAGCAAGGACTACAACCTCGAGGACCAGATCCCCGAGAA
GTGCGAGGCTATCGCCAGCGACTGCTTCCTGAGCGGCAACGTGGACATCGAGAAGTGTCTGCAGTGCACC
CTGCTGGTCATCAAGGCCGACAAGAACGACGAGTGCCTGAAATACGTGTCCAAGAACGTGAAGGACCGCT
TCGAGGAAATCCTGACCAAGGGCGAGGACGACGCCGACAGCGACGAGTACGACTTTATCGCCCCTGCCAA
CTACATCCTCAAGAACATCTACAAGAAGAATGACGCCAACGGCAAGAAAGAGCTGCTGCACTTCAAGGAC
ATCAACAACAATCTGAAGCTCGAACTGATCAACTACTGCAACCTGCTGAAGGACAACGACGTGTCCGGCA
TCCTGACCTACGAGAAGCTGGGCAACGTGCAGGACATCTTCAACAACCTGGCCAAGCTGCTCGAGGAACA
CAAAGAAGAAAACAACTACGTCCTGTACCACAAGATGAAGAACGAGGTGCTGTGCCTGAAGAATGCCAAC
GACTGGATGAAGAACAAAGCCGGCCTGGTGCTGCCCCAGCTGAAGTACAGCCTGAACAAATTCAACAAAA
ACAAAGAGAATTACATCAAAGAAAACATCTTTGAAGAGGACGAGAACGGCATCGTGGACCTCACCAAGTT
CCCCGTGGACACCAGCTACAGCAGCTACAACTACGCCGACTCCCTGTACTGCAACAGGGAATACTGCAAT
CGCCTCAAGGACCACAACAATTGCATCAGCAAGATCAACGTCGAGGATCAGAAGAACTGCGCCCTGAGCT
GGGCCTTCGCCAGCATCTACCACCTGGAAACAATCAAGTGCATGAAGGGCTACGAGCCCCTGAACGCCGC
CGTGCTGTACGTGACCAACTGCCTGAAAAACAAGAACAACGATGTGTGCACCGAGGGCAGCAACCCCCTG
GTGTTCCTGGAAACTATCGAAGAGAAGGGCTTCCTGCCCACCGAGAGCAACTACCCCTACGACCAGAGCA
AAGTGGGCGACGTGTGCCCCCAGGTGCAGAACGACTGGGACAACGTGTTCGAGAACACCAAAGTGCTCGA
GTACAACAACGCCCCCTTCAGCGTGGGAACAAAGGGCTATATCGCCTACGAGAGCGAAGTGTTCCAGAAG
GACATCGACAGCTTCGTGAAGCTGATCAAGGACGAGATCATGAACAAGGGCAGCGTGATCGCCTATGTGA
AGGCCAAGAATGTGCTGGGCTATGAGCTGAACGGCAAAAAGGTCCAGAACCTGTGCGGCGACAAGAAACC
CGACCACGCCGTGAACATCGTGGGCTACGGCAACTACATTAACAACAAGGGGGAGAAGAAATCCTACTGG
ATCGTGCGGAACTCCTGGGGCAAGTACTGGGGCGACGACGGCTACTTCAAAGTGGATATGTACGGCCCTC
CTACCTGCGAGGACAACTTCATCCACAGCGTGGTCGTGTTCAACGTGGAAGTGCCCGTGAACGAGAACTT
CGACAAAAAAGAGCACGATATCTACAAGTCCTATCTGAAGAACTCCCCCGACTTCTACCACAACATCTAC
TACAAGAACTACAATTTCGAGAACTACGTGTCCCCCATCAGCACTTGGAGCGAGGTGCTCCACAACACCC
TGTATAACAACAACCTCATCTGGGGCCAGGAAACCACCGACCCTATCGGCGAGGGAAAGCTGCCTGCCTC
TGAGGCCGGACACCTGAGAGGCGAGGGCAAGGGCAACAGCGAGGAAAACCAGGGCCAGCGGAGCAACGCT
AACGGCGCCATCAGCAGCAATCAGGCCACCGGCGGCAAGATCACCAAGCAGGGCGAGAGCAAGGACGACG
GCGTGGCACTGCCTGTGTCCACCGATGGCAAGCCCAATACCGCCAGCAGCGTGGTGGATACCAACGACCA
GCGGTCCCTGCCCAACCCTAGAGCCACATCTCTGCAGCCCCCTAGCGTGCAGATCCCCAATCACGAGGGC
ACAAGCGCCCCAGGCAACAGCAGAACCCCTAGCATCGTGTCCCCAACAGCCGCCGAGAAGTCTAGAAAGG
CCCAGATCTTCCACGTGCTGAAGCACATCAAGAACAGCCGGATCAAGATGGGCCTCGTGAAGTACGACAA
CAGCGACAACATCGGCGGCGACCACGTGTGCAGCAGAACATATGCCGTGAACCCTGAGAAGCAGGAAGAG
TGCGTCAAGTTCTGCGAAGAGAACTGGGAGAACTGCAAGAACAAGCCCAGCCCCGGCTACTGCCTGGCCA
AACTCAAGAATACCAATGAGTGCTTCTTCTGCTACGTGGGCGCGCCGTCGACCTCCATCACGGCCTATAA
GAGTGAGGGGGAGTCAGCGGAGTTCTCCTTCCCACTCAACCTTGGAGAGGAAAGCCTGCAGGGAGAGTTG
AGATGGAAGGCAGAGAAGGCTCCTTCTTCCCAGTCCTGGATCACCTTCTCCCTAAAGAACCAAAAGGTGT
CTGTGCAGAAGTCTACTAGCAACCCCAAGTTCCAGCTGTCCGAAACGCTCCCACTCACCCTTCAGATACC
CCAGGTCTCCCTTCAGTTTGCTGGTTCTGGCAACCTGACCCTGACTCTGGACAGAGGGATACTGTATCAG
GAAGTGAACCTGGTGGTGATGAAAGTGACTCAGCCCGACAGCAACACTTTGACCTGTGAGGTGATGGGAC
CCACCTCACCCAAGATGAGACTGATCTTGAAGCAGGAGAATCAGGAGGCCAGGGTCTCCAGGCAGGAGAA
AGTGATTCAAGTGCAGGCCCCTGAAGCAGGGGTGTGGCAATGTCTACTGAGTGAAGGTGAAGAGGTCAAG
ATGGACTCCAAGATCCAGGTTTTATCCAAAGGGTTGAATTCCGGCAGCCTGCACCACATCCTGGACGCCC
AGAAGATGCTGTGGAACCACAGGGACAGGAACCTGCCTCCTCTGGCCCCTCTGGGCCCCCACCACCATCA
CCACCATTGAGTCTAGACACGTGATTAATTAAGGATCCCCCGACCTCGACCTCTGGCTAATAAAGGAAAT
TTATTTTCATTGCAATAGTGTGTTGGAATTTTTTGTGTCTCTCACTCGGAAGGACATATGGGAGGGCAAA
TCATTTGGTCGAGATCCCTCGGAGATCTCTAGCTAGAGGATCGATCCCCGCCCCGGACGAACTAAACCTG
ACTACGACATCTCTGCCCCTTCTTCGCGGGGCAGTGCATGTAATCCCTTCAGTTGGTTGGTACAACTTGC
CAACTGGGCCCTGTTCCACATGTGACACGGGGGGGGACCAAACACAAAGGGGTTCTCTGACTGTAGTTGA
CATCCTTATAAATGGATGTGCACATTTGCCAACACTGAGTGGCTTTCATCCTGGAGCAGACTTTGCAGTC
TGTGGACTGCAACACAACATTGCCTTTATGTGTAACTCTTGGCTGAAGCTCTTACACCAATGCTGGGGGA
CATGTACCTCCCAGGGGCCCAGGAAGACTACGGGAGGCTACACCAACGTCAATCAGAGGGGCCTGTGTAG
CTACCGATAAGCGGACCCTCAAGAGGGCATTAGCAATAGTGTTTATAAGGCCCCCTTGTTAACCCTAAAC
GGGTAGCATATGCTTCCCGGGTAGTAGTATATACTATCCAGACTAACCCTAATTCAATAGCATATGTTAC
CCAACGGGAAGCATATGCTATCGAATTAGGGTTAGTAAAAGGGTCCTAAGGAACAGCGATATCTCCCACC
CCATGAGCTGTCACGGTTTTATTTACATGGGGTCAGGATTCCACGAGGGTAGTGAACCATTTTAGTCACA
AGGGCAGTGGCTGAAGATCAAGGAGCGGGCAGTGAACTCTCCTGAATCTTCGCCTGCTTCTTCATTCTCC
TTCGTTTAGCTAATAGAATAACTGCTGAGTTGTGAACAGTAAGGTGTATGTGAGGTGCTCGAAAACAAGG
TTTCAGGTGACGCCCCCAGAATAAAATTTGGACGGGGGGTTCAGTGGTGGCATTGTGCTATGACACCAAT
ATAACCCTCACAAACCCCTTGGGCAATAAATACTAGTGTAGGAATGAAACATTCTGAATATCTTTAACAA
TAGAAATCCATGGGGTGGGGACAAGCCGTAAAGACTGGATGTCCATCTCACACGAATTTATGGCTATGGG
CAACACATAATCCTAGTGCAATATGATACTGGGGTTATTAAGATGTGTCCCAGGCAGGGACCAAGACAGG
TGAACCATGTTGTTACACTCTATTTGTAACAAGGGGAAAGAGAGTGGACGCCGACAGCAGCGGACTCCAC
TGGTTGTCTCTAACACCCCCGAAAATTAAACGGGGCTCCACGCCAATGGGGCCCATAAACAAAGACAAGT
GGCCACTCTTTTTTTTGAAATTGTGGAGTGGGGGCACGCGTCAGCCCCCACACGCCGCCCTGCGGTTTTG
GACTGTAAAATAAGGGTGTAATAACTTGGCTGATTGTAACCCCGCTAACCACTGCGGTCAAACCACTTGC
CCACAAAACCACTAATGGCACCCCGGGGAATACCTGCATAAGTAGGTGGGCGGGCCAAGATAGGGGCGCG
ATTGCTGCGATCTGGAGGACAAATTACACACACTTGCGCCTGAGCGCCAAGCACAGGGTTGTTGGTCCTC
ATATTCACGAGGTCGCTGAGAGCACGGTGGGCTAATGTTGCCATGGGTAGCATATACTACCCAAATATCT
GGATAGCATATGCTATCCTAATCTATATCTGGGTAGCATAGGCTATCCTAATCTATATCTGGGTAGCATA
TGCTATCCTAATCTATATCTGGGTAGTATATGCTATCCTAATTTATATCTGGGTAGCATAGGCTATCCTA
ATCTATATCTGGGTAGCATATGCTATCCTAATCTATATCTGGGTAGTATATGCTATCCTAATCTGTATCC
GGGTAGCATATGCTATCCTAATAGAGATTAGGGTAGTATATGCTATCCTAATTTATATCTGGGTAGCATA
TACTACCCAAATATCTGGATAGCATATGCTATCCTAATCTATATCTGGGTAGCATATGCTATCCTAATCT
ATATCTGGGTAGCATAGGCTATCCTAATCTATATCTGGGTAGCATATGCTATCCTAATCTATATCTGGGT
AGTATATGCTATCCTAATTTATATCTGGGTAGCATAGGCTATCCTAATCTATATCTGGGTAGCATATGCT
ATCCTAATCTATATCTGGGTAGTATATGCTATCCTAATCTGTATCCGGGTAGCATATGCTATCCTCATGA
TAAGCTGTCAAACATGAGAATTTTCTTGAAGACGAAAGGGCCTCGTGATACGCCTATTTTTATAGGTTAA
TGTCATGATAATAATGGTTTCTTAGACGTCAGGTGGCACTTTTCGGGGAAATGTGCGCGGAACCCCTATT
TGTTTATTTTTCTAAATACATTCAAATATGTATCCGCTCATGAGACAATAACCCTGATAAATGCTTCAAT
AATATTGAAAAAGGAAGAGTATGAGTATTCAACATTTCCGTGTCGCCCTTATTCCCTTTTTTGCGGCATT
TTGCCTTCCTGTTTTTGCTCACCCAGAAACGCTGGTGAAAGTAAAAGATGCTGAAGATCAGTTGGGTGCA
CGAGTGGGTTACATCGAACTGGATCTCAACAGCGGTAAGATCCTTGAGAGTTTTCGCCCCGAAGAACGTT
TTCCAATGATGAGCACTTTTAAAGTTCTGCTATGTGGCGCGGTATTATCCCGTGTTGACGCCGGGCAAGA
GCAACTCGGTCGCCGCATACACTATTCTCAGAATGACTTGGTTGAGTACTCACCAGTCACAGAAAAGCAT
CTTACGGATGGCATGACAGTAAGAGAATTATGCAGTGCTGCCATAACCATGAGTGATAACACTGCGGCCA
ACTTACTTCTGACAACGATCGGAGGACCGAAGGAGCTAACCGCTTTTTTGCACAACATGGGGGATCATGT
AACTCGCCTTGATCGTTGGGAACCGGAGCTGAATGAAGCCATACCAAACGACGAGCGTGACACCACGATG
CCTGCAGCAATGGCAACAACGTTGCGCAAACTATTAACTGGCGAACTACTTACTCTAGCTTCCCGGCAAC
AATTAATAGACTGGATGGAGGCGGATAAAGTTGCAGGACCACTTCTGCGCTCGGCCCTTCCGGCTGGCTG
GTTTATTGCTGATAAATCTGGAGCCGGTGAGCGTGGGTCTCGCGGTATCATTGCAGCACTGGGGCCAGAT
GGTAAGCCCTCCCGTATCGTAGTTATCTACACGACGGGGAGTCAGGCAACTATGGATGAACGAAATAGAC
AGATCGCTGAGATAGGTGCCTCACTGATTAAGCATTGGTAACTGTCAGACCAAGTTTACTCATATATACT
TTAGATTGATTTAAAACTTCATTTTTAATTTAAAAGGATCTAGGTGAAGATCCTTTTTGATAATCTCATG
ACCAAAATCCCTTAACGTGAGTTTTCGTTCCACTGAGCGTCAGACCCCGTAGAAAAGATCAAAGGATCTT
CTTGAGATCCTTTTTTTCTGCGCGTAATCTGCTGCTTGCAAACAAAAAAACCACCGCTACCAGCGGTGGT
TTGTTTGCCGGATCAAGAGCTACCAACTCTTTTTCCGAAGGTAACTGGCTTCAGCAGAGCGCAGATACCA
AATACTGTTCTTCTAGTGTAGCCGTAGTTAGGCCACCACTTCAAGAACTCTGTAGCACCGCCTACATACC
TCGCTCTGCTAATCCTGTTACCAGTGGCTGCTGCCAGTGGCGATAAGTCGTGTCTTACCGGGTTGGACTC
AAGACGATAGTTACCGGATAAGGCGCAGCGGTCGGGCTGAACGGGGGGTTCGTGCACACAGCCCAGCTTG
GAGCGAACGACCTACACCGAACTGAGATACCTACAGCGTGAGCTATGAGAAAGCGCCACGCTTCCCGAAG
GGAGAAAGGCGGACAGGTATCCGGTAAGCGGCAGGGTCGGAACAGGAGAGCGCACGAGGGAGCTTCCAGG
GGGAAACGCCTGGTATCTTTATAGTCCTGTCGGGTTTCGCCACCTCTGACTTGAGCGTCGATTTTTGTGA
TGCTCGTCAGGGGGGCGGAGCCTATGGAAAAACGCCAGCAACGCGGCCTTTTTACGGTTCCTGGCCTTTT
GCTGGCCTTTTGCTCACATGTTCTTTCCTGCGTTATCCCCTGATTCTGTGGATAACCGTATTACCGCCTT
TGAGTGAGCTGATACCGCTCGCCGCAGCCGAACGACCGAGCGCAGCGAGTCAGTGAGCGAGGAAGCGGAA
GAGCGCCCAATACGCAAACCGCCTCTCCCCGCGCGTTGGCCGATTCATTAATGCAGCTGGCACGACAGGT
TTCCCGACTGGAAAGCGGGCAGTGAGCGCAACGCAATTAATGTGAGTTAGCTCACTCATTAGGCACCCCA
GGCTTTACACTTTATGCTTCCGGCTCGTATGTTGTGTGGAATTGTGAGCGGATAACAATTTCACACAGGA
AACAGCTATGACCATGATTACGCCAAGCTCTAGCTAGAGGTCGACCAATTCTCATGTTTGACAGCTTATC
ATCGCAGATCCGGGCAACGTTGTTGCCATTGCTGCAGGCGCAGAACTGGTAGGTATGGAAGATCTATACA
TTGAATCAATATTGGCAATTAGCCATATTAGTCATTGGTTATATAGCATAAATCAATATTGGCTATTGGC
CATTGCATACGTTGTATCTATATCATAATATGTACATTTATATTGGCTCATGTCCAATATGACCGC
