>Addgene plasmid #50814 | SERA2-bio-His | addgene partial sequence | sequence record 78677 | EBVori-F 5'-CCACTCAGTGTTGGCAAATG-3'
ACTACAGTCAGAGAACCCCTTTGTGTTTGGTCCCCCCCCGTGTCACATGTGGAACAGGGCCCAGTTGGCA
AGTTGTACCAACCAACTGAAGGGATTACATGCACTGCCCCGCGAAGAAGGGGCAGAGATGTCGTAGTCAG
GTTTAGTTCGTCCGGGGCGGGGATCGATCCTCTAGCTAGAGATCTCCGAGGGATCTCGACCAAATGATTT
GCCCTCCCATATGTCCTTCCGAGTGAGAGACACAAAAAATTCCAACACACTATTGCAATGAAAATAAATT
TCCTTTATTAGCCAGAGGTCGAGGTCGGGGGATCCTTAATTAATCACGTGTCTAGACTCAATGGTGGTGA
TGGTGGTGGGGGCCCAGAGGGGCCAGAGGAGGCAGGTTCCTGTCCCTGTGGTTCCACAGCATCTTCTGGG
CGTCCAGGATGTGGTGCAGGCTGCCGGAATTCAACCCTTTGGATAAAACCTGGATCTTGGAGTCCATCTT
GACCTCTTCACCTTCACTCAGTAGACATTGCCACACCCCTGCTTCAGGGGCCTGCACTTGAATCACTTTC
TCCTGCCTGGAGACCCTGGCCTCCTGATTCTCCTGCTTCAAGATCAGTCTCATCTTGGGTGAGGTGGGTC
CCATCACCTCACAGGTCAAAGTGTTGCTGTCGGGCTGAGTCACTTTCATCACCACCAGGTTCACTTCCTG
ATACAGTATCCCTCTGTCCAGAGTCAGGGTCAGGTTGCCAGAACCAGCAAACTGAAGGGAGACCTGGGGT
ATCTGAAGGGTGAGTGGGAGCGTTTCGGACAGCTGGAACTTGGGGTTGCTAGTAGACTTCTGCACAGACA
CCTTTTGGTTCTTTAGGGA
