>Addgene plasmid #50814 | SERA2-bio-His | addgene partial sequence | sequence record 79450 | CMV-F 5'-CGCAAATGGGCGGTAGGCGTG-3'
ACCGTCAGATCCTCACTCTCTTCCGCATCGCTGTCTGCGAGGGCCAGCTGTTGGGCTCGCGGTTGAGGAC
AAACTCTTCGCGGTCTTTCCAGTACTCTTGGATCGGAAACCCGTCGGCCTCCGAACGGTACTCCGCCACC
GAGGGACCTGAGCGAGTCCGCATCGACCGGATCGGAAAACCTCTCGAGAAAGGCGTCTAACCAGTCACAG
TCGCAAGGTAGGCTGAGCACCGTGGCGGGCGGCAGCGGGTGGCGGTCGGGGTTGTTTCTGGCGGAGGTGC
TGCTGATGATGTAATTAAAGTAGGCGGTCTTGAGACGGCGGATGGTCGAGGTGAGGTGTGGCAGGCTTGA
GATCCAGCTGTTGGGGTGAGTACTCCCTCTCAAAAGCGGGCATTACTTCTGCGCTAAGATTGTCAGTTTC
CAAAAACGAGGAGGATTTGATATTCACCTGGCCCGATCTGGCCATACACTTGAGTGACAATGACATCCAC
TTTGCCTTTCTCTCCACAGGTGTCCACTCCCAGGTCCAAGTTTGCCACCATGGAGTTTCAGACCCAGGTA
CTCATGTCCCTGCTGCTCTGCATGTCTGGTGCGGCCGCAGAGACAACCACAGATGAGTCTGCCACCGGCA
GCCTGAGCAGCGACGGCAGCAGAGTGACAACCCAGGCCAGAATCGAGAAGCCCAAGCAGCAGCCCACCCT
GCCTACACTGGCCCAGGAAACACAGCCTCAACAACAGCAGCAGCAGAAAGAAGTGGGCAGCGGCATCGGA
GCCGA
